Addgene plasmid #121049: myc-BioID-Rab7
Purpose: Expresses myc tagged BioID and human Rab7a in mammalian cells
Depositing lab: Gia Voeltz. Depositing organization: University of Colorado, Boulder. Publication: A Novel Class of ER Membrane Proteins Regulates ER-Associated Endosome Fission. Hoyer MJ, Chitwood PJ, Ebmeier CC, Striepen JF, Qi RZ, Old WM, Voeltz GK. Cell. 2018 Sep 20;175(1):254-265.e14. doi: 10.1016/j.cell.2018.08.030. Epub 2018 Sep 13. PubMed 30220460.
Backbone
  Vector backbone: pcDNA3.1
  Backbone manufacturer: Invitrogen
  Backbone size w/o insert (bp): 5400
  Total vector size (bp): 7392
  Modifications to backbone: none
  Vector type: Mammalian Expression
  Selectable markers: Neomycin (select with G418)
Growth in bacteria
  Bacterial resistance: Ampicillin, 100 μg/mL
  Growth temperature: 37°C
  Growth strain: DH5alpha
  Copy number: High Copy
Gene/Insert 1
  Gene/Insert name: BioID (alt name: BirA*)
  Species: E. Coli
  Insert size (bp): 1116
  Mutation: R118G (highly promiscuous form)
  Promoter: CMV
  Tag / fusion protein: myc (N terminal on backbone)
  Cloning method: Restriction Enzyme; 5′ cloning site Nhe1 (not destroyed); 3′ cloning site PmeI (not destroyed)
  Sequencing primers: 5′ CMV-F; 3′ BGH-rev
Gene/Insert 2
  Gene/Insert name: Rab7A
  Species: H. sapiens (human)
  Insert size (bp): 624
  GenBank ID: NM_004637.5
  Promoter: CMV
  Cloning method: Restriction Enzyme; 5′ cloning site Xho1 (not destroyed); 3′ cloning site HindII (not destroyed)
  Sequencing primers: 5′ N/A
Resource information
  A portion of this plasmid was derived from a plasmid made by: myc-BioID was originally cloned by Roux et al Addgene plasmid 35700, Rab7a inserted
Terms and licenses: Academic/Nonprofit Terms; Industry Terms: Not Available to Industry
How to cite: myc-BioID-Rab7 was a gift from Gia Voeltz (Addgene plasmid # 121049 ; http://n2t.net/addgene:121049 ; RRID:Addgene_121049)
