[The description below was written by a language model from this plasmid's Addgene catalogue record and pLannotate feature annotations shown in this document.]
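Description:
myc-BioID-Rab7 is a mammalian expression plasmid built on the pcDNA3.1 backbone (about 7.4 kb in total). It produces the promiscuous E. coli biotin ligase BirA(R118G), also called BirA* or BioID, together with human Rab7A. In bacteria it is maintained at high copy through a ColE1/pUC-type origin and selected with ampicillin via the β-lactamase gene. An f1 origin is also present. For mammalian cells, an SV40 promoter drives a neomycin phosphotransferase cassette ending in an SV40 polyadenylation signal, which allows G418 selection of stable transfectants.

The expression unit runs from the CMV enhancer/promoter to the bovine growth hormone polyadenylation signal, and a T7 promoter sits just upstream of the coding region. According to the record, an N-terminal myc tag precedes BirA(R118G), although the tag is not annotated separately in the feature table. Rab7A was inserted downstream of BirA* in a previously made myc-BioID plasmid. Both coding regions lie on the same strand under the single CMV promoter, which is consistent with one myc-BioID-Rab7A fusion protein, though the record does not state outright that the frame is continuous. The feature table also detects a fragment resembling human FKBP12 between BirA* and Rab7A, followed by a short multiple cloning site remnant. The catalogue entry does not mention this segment, so its role, possibly as a linker or spacer, is not documented. A few short hits, such as an HIV-1 LTR fragment and a ble fragment, are probably annotation artefacts of backbone sequence.

Rab7A is a small GTPase that governs late endosome and lysosome trafficking. Tethering BioID to it should allow biotinylation of nearby proteins in living cells, the usual basis for proximity-labelling studies of neighbouring and interacting proteins.
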