Features (pLannotate 1.2.2; 23 found; start..end, strand, type, name):
      1..204     +  promoter       CMV promoter: human cytomegalovirus (CMV) immediate early promoter
    200..233     +  LTR            5' LTR (truncated) (fragment): truncated 5' long terminal repeat (LTR) from HIV-1
    249..267     +  promoter       T7 promoter: promoter for bacteriophage T7 RNA polymerase
    327..1286    +  CDS            BirA(R118G): promiscuous R118G mutant of the E. coli biotin protein ligase (Cronan, 2005) also known as BirA* or BioID
   1357..1679    +  CDS            FKBP (fragment): human FK506-binding protein FKBP12
   1681..1703    +  misc_feature   MCS (fragment): multiple cloning site
   1704..2321    +  CDS            RAB7A: RAB7A_HUMAN - Also known as RAB7. Experimental evidence at protein level: Swiss-Prot protein existence level 1. Small GTPase which cycles between active GTP-bound and inactive GDP-bound states. In its active state, binds to a variety of effector proteins playing a key role in the regulation of endo- lysosomal trafficking. Governs early-to-late endosomal maturation, microtubule minus-end as well as plus-end directed endosomal migration and positioning, and endosome-lysosome transport through different protein-protein interaction cascades. Plays a central role, not only in endosomal traffic, but
   2375..2599    +  polyA_signal   bGH poly(A) signal: bovine growth hormone polyadenylation signal
   2603..2624    +  promoter       SV40 promoter (fragment): SV40 enhancer and early promoter
   2645..3073    +  rep_origin     f1 ori (sequence partly withheld): f1 bacteriophage origin of replication; arrow indicates direction of (+) strand synthesis
   3087..3416    +  promoter       SV40 promoter: SV40 enhancer and early promoter
   3483..4274    +  CDS            neo: KKA2_KLEPN - Also known as kan, nptII. Experimental evidence at protein level: Swiss-Prot protein existence level 1. Resistance to kanamycin, neomycin, paromomycin, ribostamycin, butirosin and gentamicin B. From Klebsiella pneumoniae.
   4298..4456    +  CDS            ble (fragment): BLE_KLEPN - Experimental evidence at protein level: Swiss-Prot protein existence level 1. Binding protein with a strong affinity to the bleomycin family of antibiotics. Binds to CL990; an antimitotic-antibiotic compound. From Klebsiella pneumoniae.
   4451..4572    +  polyA_signal   SV40 poly(A) signal: SV40 polyadenylation signal
   4645..4661    -  protein_bind   lac operator: The lac repressor binds to the lac operator to inhibit transcription in E. coli. This inhibition can be relieved by adding lactose or isopropyl-β-D-thiogalactopyranoside (IPTG). lac repressor encoded by lacI
   4669..4699    -  promoter       lac promoter: promoter for the E. coli lac operon
   4714..4735    -  protein_bind   CAP binding site: CAP binding activates transcription in the presence of cAMP. E. coli catabolite activator protein
   4748..4840    -  CDS            lacI (fragment): lac repressor; lacI; The lac repressor binds to the lac operator to inhibit transcription in E. coli. This inhibition can be relieved by adding lactose or isopropyl-β-D-thiogalactopyranoside (IPTG).
   5023..5611    -  rep_origin     ori: high-copy-number ColE1/pMB1/pBR322/pUC origin of replication
   5782..6642    -  CDS            AmpR: β-lactamase; bla; confers resistance to ampicillin, carbenicillin, and related antibiotics
   6643..6747    -  promoter       AmpR promoter: bla
   6806..6858    -  misc_feature   bom (fragment): basis of mobility region from pBR322
   7013..7392    +  enhancer       CMV enhancer: human cytomegalovirus immediate early enhancer
>Addgene plasmid #121049 | myc-BioID-Rab7 | addgene full sequence | sequence record 235292 | Addgene NGS Result
GTGATGCGGTTTTGGCAGTACATCAATGGGCGTGGATAGCGGTTTGACTCACGGGGATTTCCAAGTCTCC
ACCCCATTGACGTCAATGGGAGTTTGTTTTGGCACCAAAATCAACGGGACTTTCCAAAATGTCGTAACAA
CTCCGCCCCATTGACGCAAATGGGCGGTAGGCGTGTACGGTGGGAGGTCTATATAAGCAGAGCTCTCTGG
CTAACTAGAGAACCCACTGCTTACTGGCTTATCGAAATTAATACGACTCACTATAGGGAGACCCAAGCTG
GCTAGCCACCATGGAACAAAAACTCATCTCAGAAGAGGATCTCGACAAGGACAACACCGTGCCCCTGAAG
CTGATCGCCCTGCTGGCCAACGGCGAGTTCCACTCTGGCGAGCAGCTGGGAGAGACCCTGGGAATGAGCA
GAGCCGCCATCAACAAGCACATCCAGACACTGAGAGACTGGGGAGTGGACGTGTTCACCGTGCCTGGCAA
GGGCTACAGCCTGCCTGAGCCTATCCAGCTGCTGAACGCCAAGCAGATCCTGGGACAGCTGGATGGCGGA
AGCGTGGCCGTGCTGCCTGTGATCGACTCCACCAATCAGTACCTGCTGGACAGAATCGGAGAGCTGAAGT
CCGGCGACGCCTGCATCGCCGAGTACCAGCAGGCTGGCAGAGGAGGCAGAGGACGGAAGTGGTTCAGCCC
ATTCGGAGCCAACCTGTACCTGTCCATGTTCTGGAGACTGGAGCAGGGACCTGCTGCTGCCATCGGACTG
AGTCTGGTGATCGGAATCGTGATGGCCGAGGTGCTGAGAAAGCTGGGAGCCGACAAGGTGAGAGTGAAGT
GGCCTAATGACCTGTACCTCCAGGACCGCAAGCTGGCTGGCATCCTGGTGGAGCTGACAGGCAAGACAGG
CGATGCCGCTCAGATCGTGATCGGAGCCGGAATCAACATGGCCATGAGAAGAGTGGAGGAGAGCGTGGTG
AACCAGGGCTGGATCACCCTGCAGGAGGCTGGCATCAACCTGGACCGGAACACCCTGGCCGCCATGCTGA
TCAGAGAGCTGAGAGCCGCTCTGGAGCTGTTCGAGCAGGAGGGACTGGCTCCTTACCTGAGCAGATGGGA
GAAGCTGGACAACTTCATCAACAGACCTGTGAAGCTGATCATCGGCGACAAGGAAATCTTCGGCATCTCC
AGAGGAATCGACAAGCAGGGAGCTCTGCTGCTGGAGCAGGACGGAATCATCAAGCCCTGGATGGGCGGAG
AAATCTCCCTGAGAAGCGCAGAGAAGCTCGAGGCTGATCCCACCAGATCTGCGAATTCAGGTGCTGGTGC
TGGTGCTGGTGCTATCCTATCTAAACTGGGAGTGCAGGTGGAAACCATCTCCCCAGGAGACGGGCGCACC
TTCCCCAAGCGCGGCCAGACCTGCGTGGTGCACTACACCGGGATGCTTGAAGATGGAAAGAAATTTGATT
CCTCCCGGGACAGAAACAAGCCCTTTAAGTTTATGCTAGGCAAGCAGGAGGTGATCCGAGGCTGGGAAGA
AGGGGTTGCCCAGATGAGTGTGGGTCAGAGAGCCAAACTGACTATATCTCCAGATTATGCCTATGGTGCC
ACTGGGCACCCAGGCATCATCCCACCACATGCCACTCTCGTCTTCGATGTGGAGCTTCTAAAACTGGAAG
AAGCTTCGAATTCTGCAGTCGACACCTCTAGGAAGAAAGTGTTGCTGAAGGTTATCATCCTGGGAGATTC
TGGAGTCGGGAAGACATCACTCATGAACCAGTATGTGAATAAGAAATTCAGCAATCAGTACAAAGCCACA
ATAGGAGCTGACTTTCTGACCAAGGAGGTGATGGTGGATGACAGGCTAGTCACAATGCAGATATGGGACA
CAGCAGGACAGGAACGGTTCCAGTCTCTCGGTGTGGCCTTCTACAGAGGTGCAGACTGCTGCGTTCTGGT
ATTTGATGTGACTGCCCCCAACACATTCAAAACCCTAGATAGCTGGAGAGATGAGTTTCTCATCCAGGCC
AGTCCCCGAGATCCTGAAAACTTCCCATTTGTTGTGTTGGGAAACAAGATTGACCTCGAAAACAGACAAG
TGGCCACAAAGCGGGCACAGGCCTGGTGCTACAGCAAAAACAACATTCCCTACTTTGAGACCAGTGCCAA
GGAGGCCATCAACGTGGAGCAGGCGTTCCAGACGATTGCACGGAATGCACTTAAGCAGGAAACGGAGGTG
GAGCTGTACAACGAATTTCCTGAACCTATCAAACTGGACAAGAATGACCGGGCCAAGGCCTCGGCAGAAA
GCTGCAGTTGCTGAGGATCCGAGCTCGGTACCAAGCTTAAGTTTAAACCGCTGATCAGCCTCGACTGTGC
CTTCTAGTTGCCAGCCATCTGTTGTTTGCCCCTCCCCCGTGCCTTCCTTGACCCTGGAAGGTGCCACTCC
CACTGTCCTTTCCTAATAAAATGAGGAAATTGCATCGCATTGTCTGAGTAGGTGTCATTCTATTCTGGGG
GGTGGGGTGGGGCAGGACAGCAAGGGGGAGGATTGGGAAGACAATAGCAGGCATGCTGGGGATGCGGTGG
GCTCTATGGCTTCTGAGGCGGAAAGAACCAGCTGGGGCTCTAGGGGGTATCCCC
[124 nt withheld, positions 2645-2768]
C
[91 nt withheld, positions 2770-2860]
A
[49 nt withheld, positions 2862-2910]
CCTTTGACGTTGGAGTCCACGTTCTTT
[37 nt withheld, positions 2938-2974]
ACCCTATCTCGGTCTATTCTTTTGATTTATAAGGGATTTTGCCGATTTCGGCCTATTGGTTAAAAAATGA
GCTGATTTAACAAAAATTTAACGCGAATTAATTCTGTGGAATGTGTGTCAGTTAGGGTGTGGAAAGTCCC
CAGGCTCCCCAGCAGGCAGAAGTATGCAAAGCATGCATCTCAATTAGTCAGCAACCAGGTGTGGAAAGTC
CCCAGGCTCCCCAGCAGGCAGAAGTATGCAAAGCATGCATCTCAATTAGTCAGCAACCATAGTCCCGCCC
CTAACTCCGCCCATCCCGCCCCTAACTCCGCCCAGTTCCGCCCATTCTCCGCCCCATGGCTGACTAATTT
TTTTTATTTATGCAGAGGCCGAGGCCGCCTCTGCCTCTGAGCTATTCCAGAAGTAGTGAGGAGGCTTTTT
TGGAGGCCTAGGCTTTTGCAAAAAGCTCCCGGGAGCTTGTATATCCATTTTCGGATCTGATCAAGAGACA
GGATGAGGATCGTTTCGCATGATTGAACAAGATGGATTGCACGCAGGTTCTCCGGCCGCTTGGGTGGAGA
GGCTATTCGGCTATGACTGGGCACAACAGACAATCGGCTGCTCTGATGCCGCCGTGTTCCGGCTGTCAGC
GCAGGGGCGCCCGGTTCTTTTTGTCAAGACCGACCTGTCCGGTGCCCTGAATGAACTGCAGGACGAGGCA
GCGCGGCTATCGTGGCTGGCCACGACGGGCGTTCCTTGCGCAGCTGTGCTCGACGTTGTCACTGAAGCGG
GAAGGGACTGGCTGCTATTGGGCGAAGTGCCGGGGCAGGATCTCCTGTCATCTCACCTTGCTCCTGCCGA
GAAAGTATCCATCATGGCTGATGCAATGCGGCGGCTGCATACGCTTGATCCGGCTACCTGCCCATTCGAC
CACCAAGCGAAACATCGCATCGAGCGAGCACGTACTCGGATGGAAGCCGGTCTTGTCGATCAGGATGATC
TGGACGAAGAGCATCAGGGGCTCGCGCCAGCCGAACTGTTCGCCAGGCTCAAGGCGCGCATGCCCGACGG
CGAGGATCTCGTCGTGACCCATGGCGATGCCTGCTTGCCGAATATCATGGTGGAAAATGGCCGCTTTTCT
GGATTCATCGACTGTGGCCGGCTGGGTGTGGCGGACCGCTATCAGGACATAGCGTTGGCTACCCGTGATA
TTGCTGAAGAGCTTGGCGGCGAATGGGCTGACCGCTTCCTCGTGCTTTACGGTATCGCCGCTCCCGATTC
GCAGCGCATCGCCTTCTATCGCCTTCTTGACGAGTTCTTCTGAGCGGGACTCTGGGGTTCGAAATGACCG
ACCAAGCGACGCCCAACCTGCCATCACGAGATTTCGATTCCACCGCCGCCTTCTATGAAAGGTTGGGCTT
CGGAATCGTTTTCCGGGACGCCGGCTGGATGATCCTCCAGCGCGGGGATCTCATGCTGGAGTTCTTCGCC
CACCCCAACTTGTTTATTGCAGCTTATAATGGTTACAAATAAAGCAATAGCATCACAAATTTCACAAATA
AAGCATTTTTTTCACTGCATTCTAGTTGTGGTTTGTCCAAACTCATCAATGTATCTTATCATGTCTGTAT
ACCGTCGACCTCTAGCTAGAGCTTGGCGTAATCATGGTCATAGCTGTTTCCTGTGTGAAATTGTTATCCG
CTCACAATTCCACACAACATACGAGCCGGAAGCATAAAGTGTAAAGCCTGGGGTGCCTAATGAGTGAGCT
AACTCACATTAATTGCGTTGCGCTCACTGCCCGCTTTCCAGTCGGGAAACCTGTCGTGCCAGCTGCATTA
ATGAATCGGCCAACGCGCGGGGAGAGGCGGTTTGCGTATTGGGCGCTCTTCCGCTTCCTCGCTCACTGAC
TCGCTGCGCTCGGTCGTTCGGCTGCGGCGAGCGGTATCAGCTCACTCAAAGGCGGTAATACGGTTATCCA
CAGAATCAGGGGATAACGCAGGAAAGAACATGTGAGCAAAAGGCCAGCAAAAGGCCAGGAACCGTAAAAA
GGCCGCGTTGCTGGCGTTTTTCCATAGGCTCCGCCCCCCTGACGAGCATCACAAAAATCGACGCTCAAGT
CAGAGGTGGCGAAACCCGACAGGACTATAAAGATACCAGGCGTTTCCCCCTGGAAGCTCCCTCGTGCGCT
CTCCTGTTCCGACCCTGCCGCTTACCGGATACCTGTCCGCCTTTCTCCCTTCGGGAAGCGTGGCGCTTTC
TCATAGCTCACGCTGTAGGTATCTCAGTTCGGTGTAGGTCGTTCGCTCCAAGCTGGGCTGTGTGCACGAA
CCCCCCGTTCAGCCCGACCGCTGCGCCTTATCCGGTAACTATCGTCTTGAGTCCAACCCGGTAAGACACG
ACTTATCGCCACTGGCAGCAGCCACTGGTAACAGGATTAGCAGAGCGAGGTATGTAGGCGGTGCTACAGA
GTTCTTGAAGTGGTGGCCTAACTACGGCTACACTAGAAGAACAGTATTTGGTATCTGCGCTCTGCTGAAG
CCAGTTACCTTCGGAAAAAGAGTTGGTAGCTCTTGATCCGGCAAACAAACCACCGCTGGTAGCGGTGGTT
TTTTTGTTTGCAAGCAGCAGATTACGCGCAGAAAAAAAGGATCTCAAGAAGATCCTTTGATCTTTTCTAC
GGGGTCTGACGCTCAGTGGAACGAAAACTCACGTTAAGGGATTTTGGTCATGAGATTATCAAAAAGGATC
TTCACCTAGATCCTTTTAAATTAAAAATGAAGTTTTAAATCAATCTAAAGTATATATGAGTAAACTTGGT
CTGACAGTTACCAATGCTTAATCAGTGAGGCACCTATCTCAGCGATCTGTCTATTTCGTTCATCCATAGT
TGCCTGACTCCCCGTCGTGTAGATAACTACGATACGGGAGGGCTTACCATCTGGCCCCAGTGCTGCAATG
ATACCGCGAGACCCACGCTCACCGGCTCCAGATTTATCAGCAATAAACCAGCCAGCCGGAAGGGCCGAGC
GCAGAAGTGGTCCTGCAACTTTATCCGCCTCCATCCAGTCTATTAATTGTTGCCGGGAAGCTAGAGTAAG
TAGTTCGCCAGTTAATAGTTTGCGCAACGTTGTTGCCATTGCTACAGGCATCGTGGTGTCACGCTCGTCG
TTTGGTATGGCTTCATTCAGCTCCGGTTCCCAACGATCAAGGCGAGTTACATGATCCCCCATGTTGTGCA
AAAAAGCGGTTAGCTCCTTCGGTCCTCCGATCGTTGTCAGAAGTAAGTTGGCCGCAGTGTTATCACTCAT
GGTTATGGCAGCACTGCATAATTCTCTTACTGTCATGCCATCCGTAAGATGCTTTTCTGTGACTGGTGAG
TACTCAACCAAGTCATTCTGAGAATAGTGTATGCGGCGACCGAGTTGCTCTTGCCCGGCGTCAATACGGG
ATAATACCGCGCCACATAGCAGAACTTTAAAAGTGCTCATCATTGGAAAACGTTCTTCGGGGCGAAAACT
CTCAAGGATCTTACCGCTGTTGAGATCCAGTTCGATGTAACCCACTCGTGCACCCAACTGATCTTCAGCA
TCTTTTACTTTCACCAGCGTTTCTGGGTGAGCAAAAACAGGAAGGCAAAATGCCGCAAAAAAGGGAATAA
GGGCGACACGGAAATGTTGAATACTCATACTCTTCCTTTTTCAATATTATTGAAGCATTTATCAGGGTTA
TTGTCTCATGAGCGGATACATATTTGAATGTATTTAGAAAAATAAACAAATAGGGGTTCCGCGCACATTT
CCCCGAAAAGTGCCACCTGACGTCGACGGATCGGGAGATCTCCCGATCCCCTATGGTGCACTCTCAGTAC
AATCTGCTCTGATGCCGCATAGTTAAGCCAGTATCTGCTCCCTGCTTGTGTGTTGGAGGTCGCTGAGTAG
TGCGCGAGCAAAATTTAAGCTACAACAAGGCAAGGCTTGACCGACAATTGCATGAAGAATCTGCTTAGGG
TTAGGCGTTTTGCGCTGCTTCGCGATGTACGGGCCAGATATACGCGTTGACATTGATTATTGACTAGTTA
TTAATAGTAATCAATTACGGGGTCATTAGTTCATAGCCCATATATGGAGTTCCGCGTTACATAACTTACG
GTAAATGGCCCGCCTGGCTGACCGCCCAACGACCCCCGCCCATTGACGTCAATAATGACGTATGTTCCCA
TAGTAACGCCAATAGGGACTTTCCATTGACGTCAATGGGTGGAGTATTTACGGTAAACTGCCCACTTGGC
AGTACATCAAGTGTATCATATGCCAAGTACGCCCCCTATTGACGTCAATGACGGTAAATGGCCCGCCTGG
CATTATGCCCAGTACATGACCTTATGGGACTTTCCTACTTGGCAGTACATCTACGTATTAGTCATCGCTA
TTACCATG
